>Addgene plasmid #82196 | pDONR223_BRCA1_WT | addgene full sequence | sequence record 164261 | Addgene NGS result 5'--3'
GGCAGTTCCCTACTCTCGCGTTAACGCTAGCATGGATGTTTTCCCAGTCACGACGTTGTAAAACGACGGC
CAGTCTTAAGCTCGGGCCCCAAATAATGATTTTATTTTGACTGATAGTGACCTGTTCGTTGCAACAAATT
GATGAGCAATGCTTTTTTATAATGCCAACTTTGTACAAAAAAGTTGGCATGGATTTATCTGCTCTTCGCG
TTGAAGAAGTACAAAATGTCATTAATGCTATGCAGAAAATCTTAGAGTGTCCCATCTGTCTGGAGTTGAT
CAAGGAACCTGTCTCCACAAAGTGTGACCACATATTTTGCAAATTTTGCATGCTGAAACTTCTCAACCAG
AAGAAAGGGCCTTCACAGTGTCCTTTATGTAAGAATGATATAACCAAAAGGAGCCTACAAGAAAGTACGA
GATTTAGTCAACTTGTTGAAGAGCTATTGAAAATCATTTGTGCTTTTCAGCTTGACACAGGTTTGGAGTA
TGCAAACAGCTATAATTTTGCAAAAAAGGAAAATAACTCTCCTGAACATCTAAAAGATGAAGTTTCTATC
ATCCAAAGTATGGGCTACAGAAACCGTGCCAAAAGACTTCTACAGAGTGAACCCGAAAATCCTTCCTTGC
AGGAAACCAGTCTCAGTGTCCAACTCTCTAACCTTGGAACTGTGAGAACTCTGAGGACAAAGCAGCGGAT
ACAACCTCAAAAGACGTCTGTCTACATTGAATTGGGATCTGATTCTTCTGAAGATACCGTTAATAAGGCA
ACTTATTGCAGTGTGGGAGATCAAGAATTGTTACAAATCACCCCTCAAGGAACCAGGGATGAAATCAGTT
TGGATTCTGCAAAAAAGGCTGCTTGTGAATTTTCTGAGACGGATGTAACAAATACTGAACATCATCAACC
CAGTAATAATGATTTGAACACCACTGAGAAGCGTGCAGCTGAGAGGCATCCAGAAAAGTATCAGGGTGAA
GCAGCATCTGGGTGTGAGAGTGAAACAAGCGTCTCTGAAGACTGCTCAGGGCTATCCTCTCAGAGTGACA
TTTTAACCACTCAGCAGAGGGATACCATGCAACATAACCTGATAAAGCTCCAGCAGGAAATGGCTGAACT
AGAAGCTGTGTTAGAACAGCATGGGAGCCAGCCTTCTAACAGCTACCCTTCCATCATAAGTGACTCTTCT
GCCCTTGAGGACCTGCGAAATCCAGAACAAAGCACATCAGAAAAAGTATTAACTTCACAGAAAAGTAGTG
AATACCCTATAAGCCAGAATCCAGAAGGCCTTTCTGCTGACAAGTTTGAGGTGTCTGCAGATAGTTCTAC
CAGTAAAAATAAAGAACCAGGAGTGGAAAGGTCATCCCCTTCTAAATGCCCATCATTAGATGATAGGTGG
TACATGCACAGTTGCTCTGGGAGTCTTCAGAATAGAAACTACCCATCTCAAGAGGAGCTCATTAAGGTTG
TTGATGTGGAGGAGCAACAGCTGGAAGAGTCTGGGCCACACGATTTGACGGAAACATCTTACTTGCCAAG
GCAAGATCTAGAGGGAACCCCTTACCTGGAATCTGGAATCAGCCTCTTCTCTGATGACCCTGAATCTGAT
CCTTCTGAAGACAGAGCCCCAGAGTCAGCTCGTGTTGGCAACATACCATCTTCAACCTCTGCATTGAAAG
TTCCCCAATTGAAAGTTGCAGAATCTGCCCAGAGTCCAGCTGCTGCTCATACTACTGATACTGCTGGGTA
TAATGCAATGGAAGAAAGTGTGAGCAGGGAGAAGCCAGAATTGACAGCTTCAACAGAAAGGGTCAACAAA
AGAATGTCCATGGTGGTGTCTGGCCTGACCCCAGAAGAATTTATGCTCGTGTACAAGTTTGCCAGAAAAC
ACCACATCACTTTAACTAATCTAATTACTGAAGAGACTACTCATGTTGTTATGAAAACAGATGCTGAGTT
TGTGTGTGAACGGACACTGAAATATTTTCTAGGAATTGCGGGAGGAAAATGGGTAGTTAGCTATTTCTGG
GTGACCCAGTCTATTAAAGAAAGAAAAATGCTGAATGAGCATGATTTTGAAGTCAGAGGAGATGTGGTCA
ATGGAAGAAACCACCAAGGTCCAAAGCGAGCAAGAGAATCCCAGGACAGAAAGATCTTCAGGGGGCTAGA
AATCTGTTGCTATGGGCCCTTCACCAACATGCCCACAGGGTGTCCACCCAATTGTGGTTGTGCAGCCAGA
TGCCTGGACAGAGGACAATGGCTTCCATGCAATTGGGCAGATGTGTGCCCAACTTTCTTGTACAAAGTTG
GCATTATAAGAAAGCATTGCTTATCAATTTGTTGCAACGAACAGGTCACTATCAGTCAAAATAAAATCAT
TATTTGCCATCCAGCTGATATCCCCTATAGTGAGTCGTATTACATGGTCATAGCTGTTTCCTGGCAGCTC
TGGCCCGTGTCTCAAAATCTCTGATGTTACATTGCACAAGATAAAAATATATCATCATGCCTCCTCTAGA
CCAGCCAGGACAGAAATGCCTCGACTTCGCTGCTACCCAAGGTTGCCGGGTGACGCACACCGTGGAAACG
GATGAAGGCACGAACCCAGTGGACATAAGCCTGTTCGGTTCGTAAGCTGTAATGCAAGTAGCGTATGCGC
TCACGCAACTGGTCCAGAACCTTGACCGAACGCAGCGGTGGTAACGGCGCAGTGGCGGTTTTCATGGCTT
GTTATGACTGTTTTTTTGGGGTACAGTCTATGCCTCGGGCATCCAAGCAGCAAGCGCGTTACGCCGTGGG
TCGATGTTTGATGTTATGGAGCAGCAACGATGTTACGCAGCAGGGCAGTCGCCCTAAAACAAAGTTAAAC
ATTATGAGGGAAGCGGTGATCGCCGAAGTATCGACTCAACTATCAGAGGTAGTTGGCGTCATCGAGCGCC
ATCTCGAACCGACGTTGCTGGCCGTACATTTGTACGGCTCCGCAGTGGATGGCGGCCTGAAGCCACACAG
TGATATTGATTTGCTGGTTACGGTGACCGTAAGGCTTGATGAAACAACGCGGCGAGCTTTGATCAACGAC
CTTTTGGAAACTTCGGCTTCCCCTGGAGAGAGCGAGATTCTCCGCGCTGTAGAAGTCACCATTGTTGTGC
ACGACGACATCATTCCGTGGCGTTATCCAGCTAAGCGCGAACTGCAATTTGGAGAATGGCAGCGCAATGA
CATTCTTGCAGGTATCTTCGAGCCAGCCACGATCGACATTGATCTGGCTATCTTGCTGACAAAAGCAAGA
GAACATAGCGTTGCCTTGGTAGGTCCAGCGGCGGAGGAACTCTTTGATCCGGTTCCTGAACAGGATCTAT
TTGAGGCGCTAAATGAAACCTTAACGCTATGGAACTCGCCGCCCGACTGGGCTGGCGATGAGCGAAATGT
AGTGCTTACGTTGTCCCGCATTTGGTACAGCGCAGTAACCGGCAAAATCGCGCCGAAGGATGTCGCTGCC
GACTGGGCAATGGAGCGCCTGCCGGCCCAGTATCAGCCCGTCATACTTGAAGCTAGACAGGCTTATCTTG
GACAAGAAGAAGATCGCTTGGCCTCGCGCGCAGATCAGTTGGAAGAATTTGTCCACTACGTGAAAGGCGA
GATCACCAAGGTAGTCGGCAAATAACCCTCGAGCCACCCATGACCAAAATCCCTTAACGTGAGTTACGCG
TCGTTCCACTGAGCGTCAGACCCCGTAGAAAAGATCAAAGGATCTTCTTGAGATCCTTTTTTTCTGCGCG
TAATCTGCTGCTTGCAAACAAAAAAACCACCGCTACCAGCGGTGGTTTGTTTGCCGGATCAAGAGCTACC
AACTCTTTTTCCGAAGGTAACTGGCTTCAGCAGAGCGCAGATACCAAATACTGTTCTTCTAGTGTAGCCG
TAGTTAGGCCACCACTTCAAGAACTCTGTAGCACCGCCTACATACCTCGCTCTGCTAATCCTGTTACCAG
TGGCTGCTGCCAGTGGCGATAAGTCGTGTCTTACCGGGTTGGACTCAAGACGATAGTTACCGGATAAGGC
GCAGCGGTCGGGCTGAACGGGGGGTTCGTGCACACAGCCCAGCTTGGAGCGAACGACCTACACCGAACTG
AGATACCTACAGCGTGAGCTATGAGAAAGCGCCACGCTTCCCGAAGGGAGAAAGGCGGACAGGTATCCGG
TAAGCGGCAGGGTCGGAACAGGAGAGCGCACGAGGGAGCTTCCAGGGGGAAACGCCTGGTATCTTTATAG
TCCTGTCGGGTTTCGCCACCTCTGACTTGAGCGTCGATTTTTGTGATGCTCGTCAGGGGGGCGGAGCCTA
TGGAAAAACGCCAGCAACGCGGCCTTTTTACGGTTCCTGGCCTTTTGCTGGCCTTTTGCTCACATGTTCT
TTCCTGCGTTATCCCCTGATTCTGTGGATAACCGTATTACCGCCTTTGAGTGAGCTGATACCGCTCGCCG
CAGCCGAACGACCGAGCGCAGCGAGTCAGTGAGCGAGGAAGCGGAAGAGCGCCCAATACGCAAACCGCCT
CTCCCCGCGCGTTGGCCGATTCATTAATGCAGCTGGCACGACAGGTTTCCCGACTGGAAAGCGGGCAGTG
AGCGCAACGCAATTAATACGCGTACCGCTAGCCAGGAAGAGTTTGTAGAAACGCAAAAAGGCCATCCGTC
AGGATGGCCTTCTGCTTAGTTTGATGCCTGGCAGTTTATGGCGGGCGTCCTGCCCGCCACCCTCCGGGCC
GTTGCTTCACAACGTTCAAATCCGCTCCCGGCGGATTTGTCCTACTCAGGAGAGCGTTCACCGACAAACA
ACAGATAAAACGAAAGGCCCAGTCTTCCGACTGAGCCTTTCGTTTTATTTGATGCCT
Features (pLannotate 1.2.2; 11 found; start..end, strand, type, name):
     38..74      -  CDS            lacZα (fragment): LacZα fragment of β-galactosidase; lacZ fragment
     91..186     +  protein_bind   attL3: mutant version of attL; recombination site for the Gateway® LR reaction LR Clonase™
   2288..2386    -  protein_bind   attL2: mutant version of attL; recombination site for the Gateway® LR reaction LR Clonase™
   2404..2422    -  promoter       T7 promoter: promoter for bacteriophage T7 RNA polymerase
   2612..2635    +  promoter       Pc promoter (fragment): intI1 (promoter lies within the coding sequence); class 1 integron promoter
   2811..2867    +  CDS            GmR (fragment): gentamycin acetyltransferase; aacC1; confers resistance to gentamycin
   2874..3665    +  CDS            SmR: aminoglycoside adenylyltransferase (Murphy, 1985); aadA; confers resistance to spectinomycin and streptomycin
   3758..4346    +  rep_origin     ori: high-copy-number ColE1/pMB1/pBR322/pUC origin of replication
   4529..4621    +  CDS            lacI (fragment): lac repressor; lacI; The lac repressor binds to the lac operator to inhibit transcription in E. coli. This inhibition can be relieved by adding lactose or isopropyl-β-D-thiogalactopyranoside (IPTG).
   4676..4703    -  terminator     rrnB T2 terminator: transcription terminator T2 from the E. coli rrnB gene
   4835..4878    +  terminator     rrnB T1 terminator: Escherichia coli rrnB; transcription terminator T1 from the E. coli rrnB gene
