[The description below was written by a language model from this plasmid's Addgene catalogue record and pLannotate feature annotations shown in this document.]
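Description:
pDONR223_BRCA1_WT is a Gateway entry clone built on the Invitrogen pDONR223 backbone and carries a wild-type human BRCA1 open reading frame referenced to a specific RefSeq transcript. It belongs to the Target Accelerator Plasmid Collection, a set of cancer gene and allele clones. It is propagated in E. coli as a high-copy plasmid from a ColE1/pUC-type origin and is selected with spectinomycin through the aadA (SmR) aminoglycoside adenylyltransferase gene. This gene sits downstream of a fragment of a class 1 integron Pc promoter and a remnant of a gentamicin resistance gene. rrnB T1 and T2 terminators and small lacZα and lacI fragments are backbone remnants with no functional role for the insert.

The insert has no promoter of its own, so the plasmid is a shuttle for the ORF rather than an expression construct. A T7 promoter lies just outside one att site. The annotated sequence record is 4,887 nt, and the ORF is not itself annotated. It occupies the roughly 2.1 kb interval between two attL recombination sites, which the annotation software labels attL3 and attL2. That interval is far shorter than the canonical full-length BRCA1 coding sequence, so the clone evidently corresponds to a shorter isoform, although the record does not comment on this. The attL sites allow LR Clonase-mediated transfer of the ORF into any compatible Gateway destination vector, which supplies the promoter, tags and host-specific elements. The depositor describes the clone as "open", meaning that no stop codon immediately follows the insert, so the ORF can be fused in frame to C-terminal tags encoded by the destination vector. The wild-type clone typically serves as the reference for functional comparison with variant alleles in overexpression and cell-profiling screens.
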