Addgene plasmid #82196: pDONR223_BRCA1_WT
Purpose: Gateway Donor vector containing BRCA1 , part of the Target Accelerator Plasmid Collection.
Depositing lab: Jesse Boehm & William Hahn & David Root. Depositing organization: Broad Institute. Publication: Systematic Functional Interrogation of Rare Cancer Variants Identifies Oncogenic Alleles. Kim E, Ilic N, Shrestha Y, Zou L, Kamburov A, Zhu C, Yang X, Lubonja R, Tran N, Nguyen C, Lawrence MS, Piccioni F, Bagul M, Doench JG, Chouinard CR, Wu X, Hogstrom L, Natoli T, Tamayo P, Horn H, Corsello SM, Lage K, Root DE, Subramanian A, Golub TR, Getz G, Boehm JS, Hahn WC. Cancer Discov. 2016 Jul;6(7):714-26. doi: 10.1158/2159-8290.CD-16-0160. Epub 2016 May 4. PubMed 27147599.
Backbone
  Vector backbone: pDONR223
  Backbone manufacturer: Invitrogen
  Backbone size w/o insert (bp): 2790
  Vector type: Gateway Entry vector
Growth in bacteria
  Bacterial resistance: Spectinomycin, 50 μg/mL
  Growth temperature: 37°C
  Growth strain: DH5alpha
  Copy number: High Copy
Gene/Insert
  Gene/Insert name: BRCA1
  Species: H. sapiens (human)
  Mutation: WT
  GenBank ID: NM_007299.3
  Entrez Gene: BRCA1 (a.k.a. BRCAI, BRCC1, BROVCA1, FANCS, IRIS, PNCA4, PPP1R53, PSCP, RNF53)
  Promoter: None
  Cloning method: Gateway Cloning
  Sequencing primers: 5′ M13pUC-fwd; 3′ M13-Rev
Terms and licenses: Academic/Nonprofit Terms; Industry Terms: Not Available to Industry
Depositor comments: Open state: NO stop codon immediately follows insert. Supporting reference: Systematic morphological profiling of human gene and allele function via Cell Painting. Rohban MH, et al. Elife. 2017, Mar 18;6. pii: e24060. PubMed PMID 28315521
How to cite: pDONR223_BRCA1_WT was a gift from Jesse Boehm & William Hahn & David Root (Addgene plasmid # 82196 ; http://n2t.net/addgene:82196 ; RRID:Addgene_82196)
