>Addgene plasmid #82196 | pDONR223_BRCA1_WT | depositor partial sequence | sequence record 155567 | Insert sequence
ATGGATTTATCTGCTCTTCGCGTTGAAGAAGTACAAAATGTCATTAATGCTATGCAGAAAATCTTAGAGT
GTCCCATCTGTCTGGAGTTGATCAAGGAACCTGTCTCCACAAAGTGTGACCACATATTTTGCAAATTTTG
CATGCTGAAACTTCTCAACCAGAAGAAAGGGCCTTCACAGTGTCCTTTATGTAAGAATGATATAACCAAA
AGGAGCCTACAAGAAAGTACGAGATTTAGTCAACTTGTTGAAGAGCTATTGAAAATCATTTGTGCTTTTC
AGCTTGACACAGGTTTGGAGTATGCAAACAGCTATAATTTTGCAAAAAAGGAAAATAACTCTCCTGAACA
TCTAAAAGATGAAGTTTCTATCATCCAAAGTATGGGCTACAGAAACCGTGCCAAAAGACTTCTACAGAGT
GAACCCGAAAATCCTTCCTTGCAGGAAACCAGTCTCAGTGTCCAACTCTCTAACCTTGGAACTGTGAGAA
CTCTGAGGACAAAGCAGCGGATACAACCTCAAAAGACGTCTGTCTACATTGAATTGGGATCTGATTCTTC
TGAAGATACCGTTAATAAGGCAACTTATTGCAGTGTGGGAGATCAAGAATTGTTACAAATCACCCCTCAA
GGAACCAGGGATGAAATCAGTTTGGATTCTGCAAAAAAGGCTGCTTGTGAATTTTCTGAGACGGATGTAA
CAAATACTGAACATCATCAACCCAGTAATAATGATTTGAACACCACTGAGAAGCGTGCAGCTGAGAGGCA
TCCAGAAAAGTATCAGGGTGAAGCAGCATCTGGGTGTGAGAGTGAAACAAGCGTCTCTGAAGACTGCTCA
GGGCTATCCTCTCAGAGTGACATTTTAACCACTCAGCAGAGGGATACCATGCAACATAACCTGATAAAGC
TCCAGCAGGAAATGGCTGAACTAGAAGCTGTGTTAGAACAGCATGGGAGCCAGCCTTCTAACAGCTACCC
TTCCATCATAAGTGACTCTTCTGCCCTTGAGGACCTGCGAAATCCAGAACAAAGCACATCAGAAAAAGTA
TTAACTTCACAGAAAAGTAGTGAATACCCTATAAGCCAGAATCCAGAAGGCCTTTCTGCTGACAAGTTTG
AGGTGTCTGCAGATAGTTCTACCAGTAAAAATAAAGAACCAGGAGTGGAAAGGTCATCCCCTTCTAAATG
CCCATCATTAGATGATAGGTGGTACATGCACAGTTGCTCTGGGAGTCTTCAGAATAGAAACTACCCATCT
CAAGAGGAGCTCATTAAGGTTGTTGATGTGGAGGAGCAACAGCTGGAAGAGTCTGGGCCACACGATTTGA
CGGAAACATCTTACTTGCCAAGGCAAGATCTAGAGGGAACCCCTTACCTGGAATCTGGAATCAGCCTCTT
CTCTGATGACCCTGAATCTGATCCTTCTGAAGACAGAGCCCCAGAGTCAGCTCGTGTTGGCAACATACCA
TCTTCAACCTCTGCATTGAAAGTTCCCCAATTGAAAGTTGCAGAATCTGCCCAGAGTCCAGCTGCTGCTC
ATACTACTGATACTGCTGGGTATAATGCAATGGAAGAAAGTGTGAGCAGGGAGAAGCCAGAATTGACAGC
TTCAACAGAAAGGGTCAACAAAAGAATGTCCATGGTGGTGTCTGGCCTGACCCCAGAAGAATTTATGCTC
GTGTACAAGTTTGCCAGAAAACACCACATCACTTTAACTAATCTAATTACTGAAGAGACTACTCATGTTG
TTATGAAAACAGATGCTGAGTTTGTGTGTGAACGGACACTGAAATATTTTCTAGGAATTGCGGGAGGAAA
ATGGGTAGTTAGCTATTTCTGGGTGACCCAGTCTATTAAAGAAAGAAAAATGCTGAATGAGCATGATTTT
GAAGTCAGAGGAGATGTGGTCAATGGAAGAAACCACCAAGGTCCAAAGCGAGCAAGAGAATCCCAGGACA
GAAAGATCTTCAGGGGGCTAGAAATCTGTTGCTATGGGCCCTTCACCAACATGCCCACAGGGTGTCCACC
CAATTGTGGTTGTGCAGCCAGATGCCTGGACAGAGGACAATGGCTTCCATGCAATTGGGCAGATGTG
